>Addgene plasmid #29254 | pEMS1520 | addgene partial sequence | sequence record 38858 | LacZ-R 5'-GACAGTATCGGCCTCAGGAA-3'
GCTTCTGGTGCCGGAAACCAGGCAAAGCGCCATTCGCCATTCAGGCTGCGCAACTGTTGGGAAGGGCGAT
CGGTGCGGGCCTCTTCGCTATTACGCCAGCTGGCGAAAGGGGGATGTGCTGCAAGGCGATTAAGTTGGGT
AACGCCAGGGTTTTCCCAGTCACGACGTTGTAAAACGACGGGATCCGCCATGGTGGCGGAAGTTCCTATA
CCTTTTGAAGAATAGGAACTTCGGAATAGGAACTTCCTGTGGAGAGAAAGGCAAAGTGGATGTCAGTAAG
ACCAATAGGTGCCTATCAGAAACGCAAGAGTCTTCTCTGTCTCGACAAGCCCAGTTTCTATTGGTCTCCT
TAAACCTGTCTTGTAACCTTGATACTTACGGCGCGCCTGAGGGCGGGCATGGCTGGGGTGAGCTCTCTGG
TCCCACCTGGCCATTTATGCCCTGGTCCTGAATGGGGTGGGTCCAGGCAGCACGGGTAATCACATTTGTC
TAGCGGGGAATCCAATTTTCCCTCCCACAAGCTTGCGCCCCAGGCCAAGCACTCAGCCTGCTGCCCTCCT
CTAATTGGCACTAATGACACATGGACGTCATCAGTGGGAGTTGAAGTAGACAGGCGGATGCTGTCCCTTC
TGAGATGGCTCTGAAGAGCCCGTTTGTACAATACTAGCAGGTGGGCCCATTTCAAACCAAAAATAAGACA
ATCTCCAAATAGTCCCTGTGTTTAGACACTCTCTCCACGGCCTGCTCTTCCCACTTTTGTCTCCTCTCAA
TTTTTCCACAGCCTCCAGCTGGTACCACTGCTGCTCCAGAAGGCGCGAGAGCATCATAGGGAGTGGGGGA
CATGGGCGTGGG
