[The description below was written by a language model from this plasmid's Addgene catalogue record.]
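Description:
pEMS1520 is a plasmid from the Pleiades Promoter Project, a collection of constructs built to test compact human regulatory sequences ("MiniPromoters") for their ability to drive selective expression in defined brain regions or cell types. It is based on the large pEMS1313 backbone (about 18.8 kb without insert), is maintained as a high-copy plasmid in standard E. coli cloning strains, and is selected with ampicillin. No feature table accompanies the record, so the origin of replication and the other elements that account for the backbone's considerable size are not stated, nor is the delivery route or any integration strategy for getting the construct into mammalian cells or animals.

The insert is Ple49, a 756 bp MiniPromoter derived from the human DBH (dopamine beta hydroxylase) gene, cloned by restriction digestion between FseI and AscI sites. DBH encodes the enzyme that converts dopamine to noradrenaline, so regulatory sequence from this locus would be expected to target noradrenergic and adrenergic cells, although the record itself does not describe the pattern obtained and refers to the associated publication for it. Downstream of the promoter, the backbone supplies an intron-lacZ-NLS reporter cassette. The intron is a common addition to improve transgene expression through splicing, lacZ encodes beta-galactosidase for histochemical detection, and the nuclear localization signal concentrates the signal in nuclei so that individual expressing cells can be resolved.

The construct is therefore a promoter-reporter tool, used to characterize where the Ple49 MiniPromoter is active. It also serves as a source of this small DBH-derived element for driving other payloads.
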