Addgene plasmid #29254: pEMS1520
Purpose: Pleiades (Ple) MiniPromoter expression pattern described in Portales-Casamar et al., PNAS, 2010 (PMID: 20807748).
Depositing lab: Elizabeth Simpson. Depositing organization: University of British Columbia. Publication: A regulatory toolbox of MiniPromoters to drive selective expression in the brain. Portales-Casamar E, Swanson DJ, Liu L, de Leeuw CN, Banks KG, Ho Sui SJ, Fulton DL, Ali J, Amirabbasi M, Arenillas DJ, Babyak N, Black SF, Bonaguro RJ, Brauer E, Candido TR, Castellarin M, Chen J, Chen Y, Cheng JC, Chopra V, Docking TR, Dreolini L, D'Souza CA, Flynn EK, Glenn R, Hatakka K, Hearty TG, Imanian B, Jiang S, Khorasan-zadeh S, Komljenovic I, Laprise S, Liao NY, Lim JS, Lithwick S, Liu F, Liu J, Lu M, McConechy M, McLeod AJ, Milisavljevic M, Mis J, O'Connor K, Palma B, Palmquist DL, Schmouth JF, Swanson MI, Tam B, Ticoll A, Turner JL, Varhol R, Vermeulen J, Watkins RF, Wilson G, Wong BK, Wong SH, Wong TY, Yang GS, Ypsilanti AR, Jones SJ, Holt RA, Goldowitz D, Wasserman WW, Simpson EM. Proc Natl Acad Sci U S A. 2010 Sep 21. 107(38):16589-94. 10.1073/pnas.1009158107 PubMed 20807748.
Backbone
  Vector backbone: pEMS1313
  Backbone size w/o insert (bp): 18843
  Vector type: Pleiades Promoter Project [sic, Pleaides Plieades]
Growth in bacteria
  Bacterial resistance: Ampicillin, 100 μg/mL
  Growth temperature: 37°C
  Growth strain: DH5alpha
  Growth instructions: DH10B
  Copy number: High Copy
Gene/Insert
  Gene/Insert name: Ple49 (alt names: DBH; dopamine beta hydroxylase)
  Species: H. sapiens (human)
  Insert size (bp): 756
  Entrez Gene: DBH (a.k.a. DBM, ORTHYP1)
  Tag / fusion protein: Intron-LacZ-NLS (C terminal on backbone)
  Cloning method: Restriction Enzyme; 5′ cloning site FseI (unknown if destroyed); 3′ cloning site AscI (unknown if destroyed)
  Sequencing primers: 5′ Unknown
Terms and licenses: Academic/Nonprofit Terms; Industry Terms
How to cite: pEMS1520 was a gift from Elizabeth Simpson (Addgene plasmid # 29254 ; http://n2t.net/addgene:29254 ; RRID:Addgene_29254)
